Addgene plasmid #51742: p413TEF-Sir2
Purpose: overexpression of Sir2 in S. cerevisiae, HIS3 marker
Depositing lab: Markus Ralser. Depositing organization: University of Cambridge. Publication: Interfering with glycolysis causes Sir2-dependent hyper-recombination of Saccharomyces cerevisiae plasmids. Ralser M, Zeidler U, Lehrach H. PLoS One. 2009;4(4):e5376. doi: 10.1371/journal.pone.0005376. Epub 2009 Apr 24. PubMed 19390637.
Backbone
  Vector backbone: p413TEF
  Vector type: Yeast Expression
  Selectable markers: HIS3
Growth in bacteria
  Bacterial resistance: Ampicillin, 100 μg/mL
  Growth temperature: 37°C
  Growth strain: DH5alpha
  Copy number: High Copy
Gene/Insert
  Gene/Insert name: Sir2
  Species: S. cerevisiae (budding yeast)
  Entrez Gene: SIR2 (a.k.a. YDL042C, MAR1)
  Promoter: TEF1
  Cloning method: Restriction Enzyme; 5′ cloning site EcoRI (not destroyed); 3′ cloning site SalI (not destroyed)
  Sequencing primers: 5′ TEF1
Terms and licenses: Academic/Nonprofit Terms; Industry Terms: Not Available to Industry
How to cite: p413TEF-Sir2 was a gift from Markus Ralser (Addgene plasmid # 51742 ; http://n2t.net/addgene:51742 ; RRID:Addgene_51742)
