[The description below was written by a language model from this plasmid's Addgene catalogue record and pLannotate feature annotations shown in this document.]
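Description:
p413TEF-Sir2 is a yeast expression shuttle plasmid of about 7.3 kb, built on the p413TEF backbone for overexpression of Sir2 in Saccharomyces cerevisiae. In yeast it is maintained through a CEN6/ARS element, which combines a centromere with an autonomously replicating sequence and typically gives stable, low-copy inheritance. It is selected by the HIS3 auxotrophic marker, expressed from its own promoter, which restores histidine prototrophy in his3 strains. For propagation in E. coli it carries a high-copy ColE1/pUC-type origin and the AmpR β-lactamase gene conferring ampicillin resistance. The backbone also retains pBluescript-derived remnants: an f1 phage origin, lacZα and lac promoter/operator sequences, and T3 and T7 promoters flanking the expression cassette. Small annotated fragments of bom, rop, lacI and MRM1 appear to be backbone or marker-flanking remnants with no functional role.

The payload is the S. cerevisiae SIR2 open reading frame (also known as MAR1, YDL042C), cloned between EcoRI and SalI sites that were both preserved. It sits downstream of the TEF1 promoter, a strong constitutive promoter from the translation elongation factor EF-1α gene, and is followed by the CYC1 transcription terminator. No epitope tag or reporter is annotated, so the protein appears to be expressed in native form. Sir2 is an NAD-dependent deacetylase involved in silencing at the mating-type loci, telomeres and rDNA, and in suppressing recombination. The associated study concerned Sir2-dependent hyper-recombination of yeast plasmids when glycolysis is perturbed, and the plasmid provides constitutive elevation of Sir2 levels for such experiments.
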