Features (pLannotate 1.2.2; 22 found; start..end, strand, type, name):
     10..28      -  promoter       T7 promoter: promoter for bacteriophage T7 RNA polymerase
     36..191     +  CDS            lacZα (fragment): LacZα fragment of β-galactosidase; lacZ fragment
    199..654     +  rep_origin     f1 ori (sequence partly withheld): f1 bacteriophage origin of replication; arrow indicates direction of (+) strand synthesis
    655..706     -  misc_feature   bom (fragment): basis of mobility region from pBR322
    914..1573    -  CDS            HIS3: imidazoleglycerol-phosphate dehydratase, required for histidine biosynthesis; S. cerevisiae HIS3; yeast auxotrophic marker
   1574..1760    -  promoter       HIS3 promoter: S. cerevisiae HIS3
   1810..1890    +  CDS            MRM1 (fragment): MRM1_YEAST - Also known as PET56 From Saccharomyces cerevisiae (strain ATCC 204508 / S288c) (Baker's yeast).
   1891..1940    -  misc_feature   bom (fragment): basis of mobility region from pBR322
   2042..2077    -  CDS            rop (fragment): Rop protein, which maintains plasmids at low copy number; rop
   2146..2649    -  misc_feature   CEN/ARS: S. cerevisiae CEN6 centromere fused to an autonomously replicating sequence
   2686..2790    +  promoter       AmpR promoter: bla
   2791..3651    +  CDS            AmpR: β-lactamase; bla; confers resistance to ampicillin, carbenicillin, and related antibiotics
   3822..4410    +  rep_origin     ori: high-copy-number ColE1/pMB1/pBR322/pUC origin of replication
   4593..4685    +  CDS            lacI (fragment): lac repressor; lacI; The lac repressor binds to the lac operator to inhibit transcription in E. coli. This inhibition can be relieved by adding lactose or isopropyl-β-D-thiogalactopyranoside (IPTG).
   4698..4719    +  protein_bind   CAP binding site: CAP binding activates transcription in the presence of cAMP. E. coli catabolite activator protein
   4734..4764    +  promoter       lac promoter: promoter for the E. coli lac operon
   4772..4788    +  protein_bind   lac operator: The lac repressor binds to the lac operator to inhibit transcription in E. coli. This inhibition can be relieved by adding lactose or isopropyl-β-D-thiogalactopyranoside (IPTG). lac repressor encoded by lacI
   4833..4851    +  promoter       T3 promoter: promoter for bacteriophage T3 RNA polymerase
   4869..5267    +  promoter       TEF1 promoter: S. cerevisiae TEF1; promoter for EF-1α
   5271..5306    +  misc_feature   MCS (fragment): pBluescript multiple cloning site
   5307..6992    +  CDS            SIR2: SIR2_YEAST - Also known as MAR1. Experimental evidence at protein level: Swiss-Prot protein existence level 1. NAD-dependent deacetylase, which participates in a wide range of cellular events including chromosome silencing, chromosome segregation, DNA recombination and the determination of life span. Involved in transcriptional repression of the silent mating-type loci HML and HMR and telomeric silencing via its association with SIR3 and SIR4. Plays a central role in ribosomal DNA (rDNA) silencing via its association with the RENT complex, preventing hyperrecombination, and repressing transcri
   7008..7255    +  terminator     CYC1 terminator: S. cerevisiae CYC1; transcription terminator for CYC1
>Addgene plasmid #51742 | p413TEF-Sir2 | depositor full sequence | sequence record 79327 | p413TEF-Sir2 sequence 7264 bps
CCAATTCGCCCTATAGTGAGTCGTATTACGCGCGCTCACTGGCCGTCGTTTTACAACGTCGTGACTGGGA
AAACCCTGGCGTTACCCAACTTAATCGCCTTGCAGCACATCCCCCTTTCGCCAGCTGGCGTAATAGCGAA
GAGGCCCGCACCGATCGCCCTTCCCAACAGTTGCGCAGCCTGAATGGCGAATGGCGCG
[124 nt withheld, positions 199-322]
C
[91 nt withheld, positions 324-414]
A
[49 nt withheld, positions 416-464]
CCTTTGACGTTGGAGTCCACGTTCTTT
[37 nt withheld, positions 492-528]
ACCCTATCTCGGTCTATTCTTTTGATTTATAAGGGATTTTGCCGATTTCGGCCTATTGGTTAAAAAATGA
GCTGATTTAACAAAAATTTAACGCGAATTTTAACAAAATATTAACGTTTACAATTTCCTGATGCGGTATT
TTCTCCTTACGCATCTGTGCGGTATTTCACACCGCATAGATCCGTCGAGTTCAAGAGAAAAAAAAAGAAA
AAGCAAAAAGAAAAAAGGAAAGCGCGCCTCGTTCAGAATGACACGTATAGAATGATGCATTACCTTGTCA
TCTTCAGTATCATACTGTTCGTATACATACTTACTGACATTCATAGGTATACATATATACACATGTATAT
ATATCGTATGCTGCAGCTTTAAATAATCGGTGTCACTACATAAGAACACCTTTGGTGGAGGGAACATCGT
TGGTACCATTGGGCGAGGTGGCTTCTCTTATGGCAACCGCAAGAGCCTTGAACGCACTCTCACTACGGTG
ATGATCATTCTTGCCTCGCAGACAATCAACGTGGAGGGTAATTCTGCTAGCCTCTGCAAAGCTTTCAAGA
AAATGCGGGATCATCTCGCAAGAGAGATCTCCTACTTTCTCCCTTTGCAAACCAAGTTCGACAACTGCGT
ACGGCCTGTTCGAAAGATCTACCACCGCTCTGGAAAGTGCCTCATCCAAAGGCGCAAATCCTGATCCAAA
CCTTTTTACTCCACGCGCCAGTAGGGCCTCTTTAAAAGCTTGACCGAGAGCAATCCCGCAGTCTTCAGTG
GTGTGATGGTCGTCTATGTGTAAGTCACCAATGCACTCAACGATTAGCGACCAGCCGGAATGCTTGGCCA
GAGCATGTATCATATGGTCCAGAAACCCTATACCTGTGTGGACGTTAATCACTTGCGATTGTGTGGCCTG
TTCTGCTACTGCTTCTGCCTCTTTTTCTGGGAAGATCGAGTGCTCTATCGCTAGGGGACCACCCTTTAAA
GAGATCGCAATCTGAATCTTGGTTTCATTTGTAATACGCTTTACTAGGGCTTTCTGCTCTGTCATCTTTG
CCTTCGTTTATCTTGCCTGCTCATTTTTTAGTATATTCTTCGAAGAAATCACATTACTTTATATAATGTA
TAATTCATTATGTGATAATGCCAATCGCTAAGAAAAAAAAAGAGTCATCCGCTAGGGGAAAAAAAAAAAT
GAAAATCATTACCGAGGCATAAAAAAATATAGAGTGTACTAGAGGAGGCCAAGAGTAATAGAAAAAGAAA
ATTGCGGGAAAGGACTGTGTTATGACTTCCCTGACTAATGCCGTGTTCAAACGATACCTGGCAGTGACTC
CTAGCGCTCACCAAGCTCTTAAAACGGGAATTTATGGTGCACTCTCAGTACAATCTGCTCTGATGCCGCA
TAGTTAAGCCAGCCCCGACACCCGCCAACACGCGCTGACGCGCCCTGACGGGCTTGTCTGCTCCCGGCAT
CCGCTTACAGACAAGCTGTGACCGTCTCCGGGAGCTGCATGTGTCAGAGGTTTTCACCGTCATCACCGAA
ACGCGCGAGACGAAAGGGCCTCGTGATACGCCTATTTTTATAGGTTAATGTCATGATAATAATGGTTTCT
TAGGACGGATCGCTTGCCTGTAACTTACACGCGCCTCGTATCTTTTAATGATGGAATAATTTGGGAATTT
ACTCTGTGTTTATTTATTTTTATGTTTTGTATTTGGATTTTAGAAAGTAAATAAAGAAGGTAGAAGAGTT
ACGGAATGAAGAAAAAAAAATAAACAAAGGTTTAAAAAATTTCAACAAAAAGCGTACTTTACATATATAT
TTATTAGACAAGAAAAGCAGATTAAATAGATATACATTCGATTAACGATAAGTAAAATGTAAAATCACAG
GATTTTCGTGTGTGGTCTTCTACACAGACAAGATGAAACAATTCGGCATTAATACCTGAGAGCAGGAAGA
GCAAGATAAAAGGTAGTATTTGTTGGCGATCCCCCTAGAGTCTTTTACATCTTCGGAAAACAAAAACTAT
TTTTTCTTTAATTTCTTTTTTTACTTTCTATTTTTAATTTATATATTTATATTAAAAAATTTAAATTATA
ATTATTTTTATAGCACGTGATGAAAAGGACCCAGGTGGCACTTTTCGGGGAAATGTGCGCGGAACCCCTA
TTTGTTTATTTTTCTAAATACATTCAAATATGTATCCGCTCATGAGACAATAACCCTGATAAATGCTTCA
ATAATATTGAAAAAGGAAGAGTATGAGTATTCAACATTTCCGTGTCGCCCTTATTCCCTTTTTTGCGGCA
TTTTGCCTTCCTGTTTTTGCTCACCCAGAAACGCTGGTGAAAGTAAAAGATGCTGAAGATCAGTTGGGTG
CACGAGTGGGTTACATCGAACTGGATCTCAACAGCGGTAAGATCCTTGAGAGTTTTCGCCCCGAAGAACG
TTTTCCAATGATGAGCACTTTTAAAGTTCTGCTATGTGGCGCGGTATTATCCCGTATTGACGCCGGGCAA
GAGCAACTCGGTCGCCGCATACACTATTCTCAGAATGACTTGGTTGAGTACTCACCAGTCACAGAAAAGC
ATCTTACGGATGGCATGACAGTAAGAGAATTATGCAGTGCTGCCATAACCATGAGTGATAACACTGCGGC
CAACTTACTTCTGACAACGATCGGAGGACCGAAGGAGCTAACCGCTTTTTTGCACAACATGGGGGATCAT
GTAACTCGCCTTGATCGTTGGGAACCGGAGCTGAATGAAGCCATACCAAACGACGAGCGTGACACCACGA
TGCCTGTAGCAATGGCAACAACGTTGCGCAAACTATTAACTGGCGAACTACTTACTCTAGCTTCCCGGCA
ACAATTAATAGACTGGATGGAGGCGGATAAAGTTGCAGGACCACTTCTGCGCTCGGCCCTTCCGGCTGGC
TGGTTTATTGCTGATAAATCTGGAGCCGGTGAGCGTGGGTCTCGCGGTATCATTGCAGCACTGGGGCCAG
ATGGTAAGCCCTCCCGTATCGTAGTTATCTACACGACGGGGAGTCAGGCAACTATGGATGAACGAAATAG
ACAGATCGCTGAGATAGGTGCCTCACTGATTAAGCATTGGTAACTGTCAGACCAAGTTTACTCATATATA
CTTTAGATTGATTTAAAACTTCATTTTTAATTTAAAAGGATCTAGGTGAAGATCCTTTTTGATAATCTCA
TGACCAAAATCCCTTAACGTGAGTTTTCGTTCCACTGAGCGTCAGACCCCGTAGAAAAGATCAAAGGATC
TTCTTGAGATCCTTTTTTTCTGCGCGTAATCTGCTGCTTGCAAACAAAAAAACCACCGCTACCAGCGGTG
GTTTGTTTGCCGGATCAAGAGCTACCAACTCTTTTTCCGAAGGTAACTGGCTTCAGCAGAGCGCAGATAC
CAAATACTGTCCTTCTAGTGTAGCCGTAGTTAGGCCACCACTTCAAGAACTCTGTAGCACCGCCTACATA
CCTCGCTCTGCTAATCCTGTTACCAGTGGCTGCTGCCAGTGGCGATAAGTCGTGTCTTACCGGGTTGGAC
TCAAGACGATAGTTACCGGATAAGGCGCAGCGGTCGGGCTGAACGGGGGGTTCGTGCACACAGCCCAGCT
TGGAGCGAACGACCTACACCGAACTGAGATACCTACAGCGTGAGCTATGAGAAAGCGCCACGCTTCCCGA
AGGGAGAAAGGCGGACAGGTATCCGGTAAGCGGCAGGGTCGGAACAGGAGAGCGCACGAGGGAGCTTCCA
GGGGGAAACGCCTGGTATCTTTATAGTCCTGTCGGGTTTCGCCACCTCTGACTTGAGCGTCGATTTTTGT
GATGCTCGTCAGGGGGGCGGAGCCTATGGAAAAACGCCAGCAACGCGGCCTTTTTACGGTTCCTGGCCTT
TTGCTGGCCTTTTGCTCACATGTTCTTTCCTGCGTTATCCCCTGATTCTGTGGATAACCGTATTACCGCC
TTTGAGTGAGCTGATACCGCTCGCCGCAGCCGAACGACCGAGCGCAGCGAGTCAGTGAGCGAGGAAGCGG
AAGAGCGCCCAATACGCAAACCGCCTCTCCCCGCGCGTTGGCCGATTCATTAATGCAGCTGGCACGACAG
GTTTCCCGACTGGAAAGCGGGCAGTGAGCGCAACGCAATTAATGTGAGTTACCTCACTCATTAGGCACCC
CAGGCTTTACACTTTATGCTTCCGGCTCCTATGTTGTGTGGAATTGTGAGCGGATAACAATTTCACACAG
GAAACAGCTATGACCATGATTACGCCAAGCGCGCAATTAACCCTCACTAAAGGGAACAAAAGCTGGAGCT
CATAGCTTCAAAATGTTTCTACTCCTTTTTTACTCTTCCAGATTTTCTCGGACTCCGCGCATCGCCGTAC
CACTTCAAAACACCCAAGCACAGCATACTAAATTTCCCCTCTTTCTTCCTCTAGGGTGTCGTTAATTACC
CGTACTAAAGGTTTGGAAAAGAAAAAAGAGACCGCCTCGTTTCTTTTTCTTCGTCGAAAAAGGCAATAAA
AATTTTTATCACGTTTCTTTTTCTTGAAAATTTTTTTTTTGATTTTTTTCTCTTTCGATGACCTCCCATT
GATATTTAAGTTAATAAACGGTCTTCAATTTCTCAAGTTTCAGTTTCATTTTTCTTGTTCTATTACAACT
TTTTTTACTTCTTGCTCATTAGAAAGAAAGCATAGCAATCTAATCTAAGTTTTCTAGAACTAGTGGATCC
CCCGGGCTGCAGGAATTCATGACCATCCCACATATGAAATACGCCGTATCAAAGACTAGCGAAAATAAGG
TTTCAAATACAGTAAGCCCCACACAAGATAAAGACGCGATCAGAAAACAACCCGATGACATTATAAATAA
TGATGAACCTTCACATAAGAAGATAAAAGTAGCACAGCCGGATTCCTTGAGGGAAACCAACACAACAGAT
CCACTTGGGCACACTAAAGCTGCGCTCGGAGAAGTGGCATCGATGGAGCTCAAACCAACTAATGACATGG
ATCCCTTGGCAGTGTCAGCAGCTTCAGTAGTGTCAATGTCCAATGACGTTTTGAAACCAGAGACGCCCAA
GGGGCCAATCATAATCAGTAAAAACCCATCAAATGGTATTTTCTATGGTCCCTCCTTCACTAAACGAGAG
TCTCTCAATGCTCGAATGTTTCTGAAATACTATGGTGCACACAAATTTTTAGACACTTACCTCCCCGAGG
ATTTGAACTCGTTATACATTTACTATCTTATCAAGTTGCTAGGCTTTGAAGTTAAAGATCAAGCGCTTAT
CGGCACCATCAACAGTATTGTCCATATCAACTCGCAAGAGCGTGTTCAAGATTTGGGAAGTGCAATATCT
GTCACAAATGTTGAAGACCCATTGGCAAAAAAGCAAACAGTTCGTCTAATCAAAGATTTGCAAAGAGCAA
TTAACAAAGTTCTATGTACAAGATTAAGATTATCCAATTTTTTCACTATTGATCATTTTATTCAAAAATT
ACATACCGCTAGAAAAATTTTGGTCCTGACTGGTGCAGGTGTTTCAACTTCATTAGGGATCCCGGACTTC
AGATCTTCTGAGGGGTTCTATTCAAAGATCAAACATTTGGGGCTCGATGATCCCCAAGACGTTTTCAATT
ACAATATATTTATGCACGACCCCTCTGTTTTCTATAATATTGCCAATATGGTTTTACCTCCAGAAAAAAT
TTATTCTCCATTGCATAGTTTCATTAAGATGCTACAAATGAAAGGGAAATTATTGAGAAATTATACTCAA
AACATTGATAATTTGGAATCTTATGCGGGAATAAGCACAGATAAACTGGTGCAGTGCCATGGCTCTTTTG
CTACTGCCACCTGCGTTACCTGCCATTGGAACCTACCCGGTGAGAGGATATTTAATAAAATTAGAAACCT
CGAACTTCCACTATGCCCGTACTGTTACAAAAAAAGAAGAGAATATTTCCCAGAGGGATATAATAATAAA
GTAGGTGTTGCTGCATCACAGGGTTCAATGTCGGAAAGGCCTCCATATATCCTTAACTCATATGGCGTTC
TCAAACCAGATATCACATTCTTTGGCGAAGCACTGCCAAATAAATTTCATAAGAGCATTCGCGAAGATAT
CTTAGAATGTGATTTGTTGATTTGCATTGGGACAAGTTTAAAAGTAGCGCCAGTGTCTGAAATCGTAAAC
ATGGTTCCTTCCCACGTTCCCCAAGTCCTGATTAATCGTGATCCCGTCAAGCACGCAGAATTTGATTTAT
CTCTTTTGGGGTACTGTGATGACATTGCAGCTATGGTAGCCCAAAAATGTGGCTGGACGATTCCGCATAA
GAAATGGAACGATTTGAAGAACAAGAACTTTAAATGCCAAGAGAAGGATAAGGGCGTGTATGTCGTTACA
TCAGATGAACATCCCAAAACCCTCTAAGTCGACCTCGAGTCATGTAATTAGTTATGTCACGCTTACATTC
ACGCCCTCCCCCCACATCCGCTCTAACCGAAAAGGAAGGAGTTAGACAACCTGAAGTCTAGGTCCCTATT
TATTTTTTTATAGTTATGTTAGTATTAAGAACGTTATTTATATTTCAAATTTTTCTTTTTTTTCTGTACA
GACGCGTGTACGCATGTAACATTATACTGAAAACCTTGCTTGAGAAGGTTTTGGGACGCTCGAAGGCTTT
AATTTGCGGCCGGTAC
