>Addgene plasmid #51742 | p413TEF-Sir2 | addgene partial sequence | sequence record 80446 | pYESTrp_rev 5'-GCGTGAATGTAAGCGTGAC-3'
GACTCGAGGTCGACTTAGAGGGTTTTGGGATGTTCATCTGATGTAACGACATACACGCCCTTATCCTTCT
CTTGGCATTTAAAGTTCTTGTTCTTCAAATCGTTCCATTTCTTATGCGGAATCGTCCAGCCACATTTTTG
GGCTACCATAGCTGCAATGTCATCACAGTACCCCAAAAGAGATAAATCAAATTCTGCGTGCTTGACGGGA
TCACGATTAATCAGGACTTGGGGAACGTGGGAAGGAACCATGTTTACGATTTCAGACACTGGCGCTACTT
TTAAACTTGTCCCAATGCAAATCAACAAATCACATTCTAAGATATCTTCGCGAATGCTCTTATGAAATTT
ATTTGGCAGTGCTTCGCCAAAGAATGTGATATCTGGTTTGAGAACGCCATATGAGTTAAGGATATATGGA
GGCCTTTCCGACATTGAACCCTGTGATGCAGCAACACCTACTTTATTATTATATCCCTCTGGGAAATATT
CTCTTCTTTTTTTGTAACAGTACGGGCATAGTGGAAGTTCGAGGTTTCTAATTTTATTAAATATCCTCTC
ACCGGGTAGGTTCCAATGGCAGGTAACGCAGGTGGCAGTAGCAAAAGAGCCATGGCACTGCACCAGTTTA
TCTGTGCTTATTCCCGCATAAGATTCCAAATTATCAATGTTTTGAGTATAATTTCTCAATAATTTCCCTT
TCATTTGTAGCATCTTAATGAAACTATGCAATGGAGAATAAATTTTTTCTGGAGGTAAAACCATATTGGC
AATATTATAGAAAACAGAGGGGTCGTGCATAAATATATTGTAATTGAAAACGTCTTGGGGATCATCGAGC
CCCAAATGTTTGATCTTTGAATAGAACCCCTCAGAAGATCTGAAGTCCGGGATCCCTAATGAAGTTGAAA
CACCTGCACCAGTCAGGACCAAAATTTTTCTAGCGGTATGTAATTTTTGAATAAAATGATCAATAGTGAA
AAAATTGGATAATCTTAATCTTGTACATAGAACTTTGTTAATTG
